>Addgene plasmid #179435 | pMH012_AAVS1_puro-pA-9xTetO-pEF-H2B-mCitrine-core-pRSV-H2B-mCherry | addgene full sequence | sequence record 355551 | Addgene NGS Result
TTGAGATCCTTTTTTTCTGCGCGTAATCTGCTGCTTGCAAACAAAAAAACCACCGCTACCAGCGGTGGTT
TGTTTGCCGGATCAAGAGCTACCAACTCTTTTTCCGAAGGTAACTGGCTTCAGCAGAGCGCAGATACCAA
ATACTGTTCTTCTAGTGTAGCCGTAGTTAGGCCACCACTTCAAGAACTCTGTAGCACCGCCTACATACCT
CGCTCTGCTAATCCTGTTACCAGTGGCTGCTGCCAGTGGCGATAAGTCGTGTCTTACCGGGTTGGACTCA
AGACGATAGTTACCGGATAAGGCGCAGCGGTCGGGCTGAACGGGGGGTTCGTGCACACAGCCCAGCTTGG
AGCGAACGACCTACACCGAACTGAGATACCTACAGCGTGAGCTATGAGAAAGCGCCACGCTTCCCGAAGG
GAGAAAGGCGGACAGGTATCCGGTAAGCGGCAGGGTCGGAACAGGAGAGCGCACGAGGGAGCTTCCAGGG
GGAAACGCCTGGTATCTTTATAGTCCTGTCGGGTTTCGCCACCTCTGACTTGAGCGTCGATTTTTGTGAT
GCTCGTCAGGGGGGCGGAGCCTATGGAAAAACGCCAGCAACGCGGCCTTTTTACGGTTCCTGGCCTTTTG
CTGGCCTTTTGCTCACATGTTCTTTCCTGCGTTATCCCCTGATTCTGTGGATAACCGTATTACCGCCTTT
GAGTGAGCTGATACCGCTCGCCGCAGCCGAACGACCGAGCGCAGCGAGTCAGTGAGCGAGGAAGCGGAAG
AGCGCCCAATACGCAAACCGCCTCTCCCCGCGCGTTGGCCGATTCATTAATGCAGCTGGCACGACAGGTT
TCCCGACTGGAAAGCGGGCAGTGAGCGCAACGCAATTAATGTGAGTTAGCTCACTCATTAGGCACCCCAG
GCTTTACACTTTATGCTTCCGGCTCGTATGTTGTGTGGAATTGTGAGCGGATAACAATTTCACACAGGAA
ACAGCTATGACCATGATTACGCCAAGCTCAGAATTAACCCTCACTAAAGGGACTAGTCCTGCAGGTTTAA
ACGAATTCGCCCTTTGCTTTCTCTGACCAGCATTCTCTCCCCTGGGCCTGTGCCGCTTTCTGTCTGCAGC
TTGTGGCCTGGGTCACCTCTACGGCTGGCCCAGATCCTTCCCTGCCGCCTCCTTCAGGTTCCGTCTTCCT
CCACTCCCTCTTCCCCTTGCTCTCTGCTGTGTTGCTGCCCAAGGATGCTCTTTCCGGAGCACTTCCTTCT
CGGCGCTGCACCACGTGATGTCCTCTGAGCGGATCCTCCCCGTGTCTGGGTCCTCTCCGGGCATCTCTCC
TCCCTCACCCAACCCCATGCCGTCTTCACTCGCTGGGTTCCCTTTTCCTTCTCCTTCTGGGGCCTGTGCC
ATCTCTCGTTTCTTAGGATGGCCTTCTCCGACGGATGTCTCCCTTGCGTCCCGCCTCCCCTTCTTGTAGG
CCTGCATCATCACCGTTTTTCTGGACAACCCCAAAGTACCCCGTCTCCCTGGCTTTAGCCACCTCTCCAT
CCTCTTGCTTTCTTTGCCTGGACACCCCGTTCTCCTGTGGATTCGGGTCACCTCTCACTCCTTTCATTTG
GGCAGCTCCCCTACCCCCCTTACCTCTCTAGTCTGTGCTAGCTCTTCCAGCCCCCTGTCATGGCATCTTC
CAGGGGTCCGAGAGCTCAGCTAGTCTTCTTCCTCCAACCCGGGCCCCTATGTCCACTTCAGGACAGCATG
TTTGCTGCCTCCAGGGATCCTGTGTCCCCGAGCTGGGACCACCTTATATTCCCAGGGCCGGTTAATGTGG
CTCTGGTTCTGGGTACTTTTATCTGTCCCCTCCACCCCACAGTGGGGCAAGCTTCTGACCTCTTCTCTTC
CTCCCACAGGGCCTCGAGAGATCTGGCAGCGGAGAGGGCAGAGGAAGTCTTCTAACATGCGGTGACGTGG
AGGAGAATCCCGGCCCTAGGCTCGAGATGACCGAGTACAAGCCCACGGTGCGCCTCGCCACCCGCGACGA
CGTCCCCAGGGCCGTACGCACCCTCGCCGCCGCGTTCGCCGACTACCCCGCCACGCGCCACACCGTCGAT
CCGGACCGCCACATCGAGCGGGTCACCGAGCTGCAAGAACTCTTCCTCACGCGCGTCGGGCTCGACATCG
GCAAGGTGTGGGTCGCGGACGACGGCGCCGCGGTGGCGGTCTGGACCACGCCGGAGAGCGTCGAAGCGGG
GGCGGTGTTCGCCGAGATCGGCCCGCGCATGGCCGAGTTGAGCGGTTCCCGGCTGGCCGCGCAGCAACAG
ATGGAAGGCCTCCTGGCGCCGCACCGGCCCAAGGAGCCCGCGTGGTTCCTGGCCACCGTCGGCGTCTCGC
CCGACCACCAGGGCAAGGGTCTGGGCAGCGCCGTCGTGCTCCCCGGAGTGGAGGCGGCCGAGCGCGCCGG
GGTGCCCGCCTTCCTGGAGACCTCCGCGCCCCGCAACCTCCCCTTCTACGAGCGGCTCGGCTTCACCGTC
ACCGCCGACGTCGAGGTGCCCGAAGGACCGCGCACCTGGTGCATGACCCGCAAGCCCGGTGCCTGATCTA
GAGGGCCCGTTTAAACCCGCTGATCAGCCTCGACTGTGCCTTCTAGTTGCCAGCCATCTGTTGTTTGCCC
CTCCCCCGTGCCTTCCTTGACCCTGGAAGGTGCCACTCCCACTGTCCTTTCCTAATAAAATGAGGAAATT
GCATCGCATTGTCTGAGTAGGTGTCATTCTATTCTGGGGGGTGGGGTGGGGCAGGACAGCAAGGGGGAGG
ATTGGGAAGACAATAGCAGGCATGCTGGGGATGCGGTGGGCTCTATGGCTTCTGAGGCGGAAAGAACCAG
CTGGGGGCTAGCAAAGCCTTCGAACAGCTGCATATAGCACTGCAGTTTACTCCCTATCAGTGATAGAGAG
TCAAAAGGCCATGCCCTCCCTATCAGTGATAGAGAGAGCAGACTCAAGGTGGTCCCTATCAGTGATAGAG
AGATTGAGCAAGAGGGCCTCCCTATCAGTGATAGAGAATAGCACTGCAGTTTACTCCCTATCAGTGATAG
AGAGTCAAAAGGCCATGCCCTCCCTATCAGTGATAGAGAGAGCAGACTCAAGGTGGTCCCTATCAGTGAT
AGAGAGATTGAGCAAGAGGGCCTCCCTATCAGTGATAGAGATTGATCCAGTCAGGGCCTCCCTATCAGTG
ATAGAGAAGCTATGTGCAGGTAGGGCTGTACAGTGGGAATGCATGAGCGCACATCGCCCACAGTCCCCGA
GAAGTTGGGGGGAGGGGTCGGCAATTGAACCGGTGCCTAGAGAAGGTGGCGCGGGGTAAACTGGGAAAGT
GATGTCGTGTACTGGCTCCGCCTTTTTCCCGAGGGTGGGGGAGAACCGTATATAAGTGCAGTAGTCGCCG
TGAACGTTCTTTTTCGCAACGGGTTTGCCGCCAGAACACAGGTAAGTGCCGTGTGTGGTTCCCGCGGGCC
TGGCCTCTTTACGGGTTATGGCCCTTGCGTGCCTTGAATTACTTCCACCTGGCTGCAGTACGTGATTCTT
GATCCCGAGCTTCGGGTTGGAAGTGGGTGGGAGAGTTCGAGGCCTTGCGCTTAAGGAGCCCCTTCGCCTC
GTGCTTGAGTTGAGGCCTGGCCTGGGCGCTGGGGCCGCCGCGTGCGAATCTGGTGGCACCTTCGCGCCTG
TCTCGCTGCTTTCGATAAGTCTCTAGCCATTTAAAATTTTTGATGACCTGCTGCGACGCTTTTTTTCTGG
CAAGATAGTCTTGTAAATGCGGGCCAAGATCTGCACACTGGTATTTCGGTTTTTGGGGCCGCGGGCGGCG
ACGGGGCCCGTGCGTCCCAGCGCACATGTTCGGCGAGGCGGGGCCTGCGAGCGCGGCCACCGAGAATCGG
ACGGGGGTAGTCTCAAGCTGGCCGGCCTGCTCTGGTGCCTGGCCTCGCGCCGCCGTGTATCGCCCCGCCC
TGGGCGGCAAGGCTGGCCCGGTCGGCACCAGTTGCGTGAGCGGAAAGATGGCCGCTTCCCGGCCCTGCTG
CAGGGAGCTCAAAATGGAGGACGCGGCGCTCGGGAGAGCGGGCGGGTGAGTCACCCACACAAAGGAAAAG
GGCCTTTCCGTCCTCAGCCGTCGCTTCATGTGACTCCACGGAGTACCGGGCGCCGTCCAGGCACCTCGAT
TAGTTCTCGAGCTTTTGGAGTACGTCGTCTTTAGGTTGGGGGGAGGGGTTTTATGCGATGGAGTTTCCCC
ACACTGAGTGGGTGGAGACTGAAGTTAGGCCAGCTTGGCACTTGATGTAATTCTCCTTGGAATTTGCCCT
TTTTGAGTTTGGATCTTGGTTCATTCTCAAGCCTCAGACAGTGGTTCAAAGTTTTTTTCTTCCATTTCAG
GTGTCGTGAGCTAGCGATTACGCCAAGCTCGAAATTAACCCTCACTAAAGGGAACAAAAGCTGGAGCTCC
ACCGCGGTGGCGGCCGCTCTAGCCCGGGCGGATCCCCCGGGCTGCAGGAATTCGATATCAAGCTTGCCAC
CATGCCAGAGCCAGCGAAGTCTGCTCCCGCCCCGAAAAAGGGCTCCAAGAAGGCGGTGACTAAGGCGCAG
AAGAAAGGCGGCAAGAAGCGCAAGCGCAGCCGCAAGGAGAGCTATTCCATCTATGTGTACAAGGTTCTGA
AGCAGGTCCACCCTGACACCGGCATTTCGTCCAAGGCCATGGGCATCATGAATTCGTTTGTGAACGACAT
TTTCGAGCGCATCGCAGGTGAGGCTTCCCGCCTGGCGCATTACAACAAGCGCTCGACCATCACCTCCAGG
GAGATCCAGACGGCCGTGCGCCTGCTGCTGCCTGGGGAGTTGGCCAAGCACGCCGTGTCCGAGGGTACTA
AGGCCATCACCAAGTACACCAGCGCTAAGGATCCCCGGGTACCGGTCGCCACCATGGTGAGCAAGGGCGA
GGAGCTGTTCACCGGGGTGGTGCCCATCCTGGTCGAGCTGGACGGCGACGTAAACGGCCACAAGTTCAGC
GTGTCCGGCGAGGGCGAGGGCGATGCCACCTACGGCAAGCTGACCCTGAAGTTCATCTGCACCACCGGCA
AGCTGCCCGTGCCCTGGCCCACCCTCGTGACCACCTTCGGCTACGGCCTGATGTGCTTCGCCCGCTACCC
CGACCACATGAAGCAGCACGACTTCTTCAAGTCCGCCATGCCCGAAGGCTACGTCCAGGAGCGCACCATC
TTCTTCAAGGACGACGGCAACTACAAGACCCGCGCCGAGGTGAAGTTCGAGGGCGACACCCTGGTGAACC
GCATCGAGCTGAAGGGCATCGACTTCAAGGAGGACGGCAACATCCTGGGGCACAAGCTGGAGTACAACTA
CAACAGCCACAACGTCTATATCATGGCCGACAAGCAGAAGAACGGCATCAAGGTGAACTTCAAGATCCGC
CACAACATCGAGGACGGCAGCGTGCAGCTCGCCGACCACTACCAGCAGAACACCCCCATCGGCGACGGCC
CCGTGCTGCTGCCCGACAACCACTACCTGAGCTACCAGTCCGCCCTGAGCAAAGACCCCAACGAGAAGCG
CGATCACATGGTCCTGCTGGAGTTCGTGACCGCCGCCGGGATCACTCTCGGCATGGACGAGCTGTACAAG
TAGGTCGACCTCGAGGGGGGGCCCGGTACCAGGTAAGTGTACCCAATTCGCCCTATAGTGAGTCGTATTA
CAATTCACTCGATCGCCCTTCCCAACAGTTGCGCAGCCTGAATGGCGAATGGAGATCCAATTTTTAAGTG
TATAATGTGTTAAACTACTGATTCTAATTGTTTGTGTATTTTAGATTCACAGTCCCAAGGCTCATTTCAG
GCCCCTCAGTCCTCACAGTCTGTTCATGATCATAATCAGCCATACCACATTTGTAGAGGTTTTACTTGCT
TTAAAAAACCTCCCACACCTCCCCCTGAACCTGAAACATAAAATGAATGCAATTGTTGTTGTTAACTTGT
TTATTGCAGCTTATAATGGTTACAAATAAAGCAATAGCATCACAAATTTCACAAATAAAGCATTTTTTTC
ACTGCATTCTAGTTGTGGTTTGTCCAAACTCATCAATGTATCTTAATCTCAAAGTAACAAAACTTTTATG
AGGGACAGCCCCCCCCCAAAGCCCCCAGGGATGTAATTACGTCCCTCCCCCGCTAGGGGGCAGCAGCGAG
CCGCCCGGGGCTCCGCTCCGGTCCGGCGCTCCCCCCGCATCCCCGAGCCGGCAGCGTGCGGGGACAGCCC
GGGCACGGGGAAGGTGGCACGGGATCGCTTTCCTCTGAACGCTTCTCGCTGCTCTTTGAGCCTGCAGACA
CCTGGGGGGATACGGGGAAAAGGCCTCCACGGCCACTAGTATTATGCCCTAGGGACGTCCATATGAATGT
AGTCTTATGCAATACACTTGTAGTCTTGCAACATGGTAACGATGAGTTAGCAACATGCCTTACAAGGAGA
GAAAAAGCACCGTGCATGCCGATTGGTGGAAGTAAGGTGGTACGATCGTGCCTTATTAGGAAGGCAACAG
ACAGGTCTGACATGGATTGGACGAACCACTGAATTGCGCATTGCAGAGATAATTGTATTTAAGTGCCTAG
CTCGATACAATAAACGCCATTTGACCATTCACCACATTGGTGTGCACCCTGCAGATCTAGAATGCCAGAG
CCAGCGAAGTCTGCTCCCGCCCCGAAAAAGGGCTCCAAGAAGGCGGTGACTAAGGCGCAGAAGAAAGGCG
GCAAGAAGCGCAAGCGCAGCCGCAAGGAGAGCTATTCCATCTATGTGTACAAGGTTCTGAAGCAGGTCCA
CCCTGACACCGGCATTTCGTCCAAGGCCATGGGCATCATGAATTCGTTTGTGAACGACATTTTCGAGCGC
ATCGCAGGTGAGGCTTCCCGCCTGGCGCATTACAACAAGCGCTCGACCATCACCTCCAGGGAGATCCAGA
CGGCCGTGCGCCTGCTGCTGCCTGGGGAGTTGGCCAAGCACGCCGTGTCCGAGGGTACTAAGGCCATCAC
CAAGTACACCAGCGCTAAGGATCCACCGGTCGCCACCATGGTGAGCAAGGGCGAGGAGGATAACATGGCC
ATCATCAAGGAGTTCATGCGCTTCAAGGTGCACATGGAGGGCTCCGTGAACGGCCACGAGTTCGAGATCG
AGGGCGAGGGCGAGGGCCGCCCCTACGAGGGCACCCAGACCGCCAAGCTGAAGGTGACCAAGGGTGGCCC
CCTGCCCTTCGCCTGGGACATCCTGTCCCCTCAGTTCATGTACGGCTCCAAGGCCTACGTGAAGCACCCC
GCCGACATTCCCGACTACTTGAAGCTGTCCTTCCCCGAGGGCTTCAAGTGGGAGCGCGTGATGAACTTCG
AGGACGGCGGCGTGGTGACCGTGACCCAGGACTCCTCCCTGCAGGACGGCGAGTTCATCTACAAGGTGAA
GCTGCGCGGCACCAACTTCCCCTCCGACGGCCCCGTAATGCAGAAGAAGACCATGGGCTGGGAGGCCTCC
TCCGAGCGGATGTACCCCGAGGACGGCGCCCTGAAGGGCGAGATCAAGCAGAGGCTGAAGCTGAAGGACG
GCGGCCACTACGACGCTGAGGTCAAGACCACCTACAAGGCCAAGAAGCCCGTGCAGCTGCCCGGCGCCTA
CAACGTCAACATCAAGTTGGACATCACCTCCCACAACGAGGACTACACCATCGTGGAACAGTACGAACGC
GCCGAGGGCCGCCACTCCACCGGCGGCATGGACGAGCTGTACAAGTCTTAAGCGACTCTAGATCATAATC
AGCCATACCACATTTGTAGAGGTTTTACTTGCTTTAAAAAACCTCCCACACCTCCCCCTGAACCTGAAAC
ATAAAATGAATGCAATTGTTGTTGTTAACTTGTTTATTGCAGCTTATAATGGTTACAAATAAAGCAATAG
CATCACAAATTTCACAAATAAAGCATTTTTTTCACTGCATTCTAGTTGTGGTTTGTCCAAACTCATCAAT
GTATCTCATATGTGTATCCGCTCATGAGACAATAACCCTGATAAATGCTTCAATAATATTGAAAAAGGAA
GAGTATGAGTATTCAACATTTCCGTGTCGCCCTTATTCCCTAAATTGTAAGCGTCTCGGCCTCTAGAGTC
GAGATGACATTGATTATTGAACTAGGGACAGGATTGGTGACAGAAAAGCCCCATCCTTAGGCCTCCTCCT
TCCTAGTCTCCTGATATTGGGTCTAACCCCCACCTCCTGTTAGGCAGATTCCTTATCTGGTGACACACCC
CCATTTCCTGGAGCCATCTCTCTCCTTGCCAGAACCTCTAAGGTTTGCTTACGATGGAGCCAGAGAGGAT
CCTGGGAGGGAGAGCTTGGCAGGGGGTGGGAGGGAAGGGGGGGATGCGTGACCTGCCCGGTTCTCAGTGG
CCACCCTGCGCTACCCTCTCCCAGAACCTGAGCTGCTCTGACGCGGCTGTCTGGTGCGTTTCACTGATCC
TGGTGCTGCAGCTTCCTTACACTTCCCAAGAGGAGAAGCAGTTTGGAAAAACAAAATCAGAATAAGTTGG
TCCTGAGTTCTAACTTTGGCTCTTCACCTTTCTAGTCCCCAATTTATATTGTTCCTCCGTGCGTCAGTTT
TACCTGTGAGATAAGGCCAGTAGCCAGCCCCGTCCTGGCAGGGCTGTGGTGAGGAGGGGGGTGTCCGTGT
GGAAAACTCCCTTTGTGAGAATGGTGCGTCCTAGGTGTTCACCAGGTCGTGGCCGCCTCTACTCCCTTTC
TCTTTCTCCATCCTTCTTTCCTTAAAGAGTCCCCAGTGCTATCTGGGACATATTCCTCCGCCCAGAGCAG
GGTCCCGCTTCCCTAAGGCCCTGCTCTGGGCTTCTGGGTTTGAGTCCTTGGCAAGCCCAGGAGAGGCGCT
CAGGCTTCCCTGTCCCCCTTCCTCGTCCACCATCTCATGCCCCTGGCTCTCCTGCCCCTTCCCTACAGGG
GTTCCTGGCTCTGCTCTTCGCCTTCTTGACGAGTTCTTCTGAATTATTAACGCTTACAATTTCCTGATGC
GGTATTTTCTCCTTACGCATCTGTGCGGTATTTCACACCGCATCAGGTGGCACTTTTCGGGGAAATGTGC
GCGGAACCCCTATTTGTTTATTTTTCTAAATACATTCAAATATGTATCCGCTCATGAGATTATCAAAAAG
GATCTTCACCTAGATCCTTTTAAATTAAAAATGAAGTTTTAAATCAATCTAAAGTATATATGAGTAAACT
TGGTCTGACAGTTACCAATGCTTAATCAGTGAGGCACCTATCTCAGCGATCTGTCTATTTCGTTCATCCA
TAGTTGCCTGACTCCCCGTCGTGTAGATAACTACGATACGGGAGGGCTTACCATCTGGCCCCAGTGCTGC
AATGATACCGCGAGACCCACGCTCACCGGCTCCAGATTTATCAGCAATAAACCAGCCAGCCGGAAGGGCC
GAGCGCAGAAGTGGTCCTGCAACTTTATCCGCCTCCATCCAGTCTATTAATTGTTGCCGGGAAGCTAGAG
TAAGTAGTTCGCCAGTTAATAGTTTGCGCAACGTTGTTGCCATTGCTACAGGCATCGTGGTGTCACGCTC
GTCGTTTGGTATGGCTTCATTCAGCTCCGGTTCCCAACGATCAAGGCGAGTTACATGATCCCCCATGTTG
TGCAAAAAAGCGGTTAGCTCCTTCGGTCCTCCGATCGTTGTCAGAAGTAAGTTGGCCGCAGTGTTATCAC
TCATGGTTATGGCAGCACTGCATAATTCTCTTACTGTCATGCCATCCGTAAGATGCTTTTCTGTGACTGG
TGAATACTCAACCAAGTCATTCTGAGAATAGTGTATGCGGCGACCGAGTTGCTCTTGCCCGGCGTCAATA
CGGGATAATACCGCGCCACATAGCAGAACTTTAAAAGTGCTCATCATTGGAAAACGTTCTTCGGGGCGAA
AACTCTCAAGGATCTTACCGCTGTTGAGATCCAGTTCGATGTAACCCACTCGTGCACCCAACTGATCTTC
AGCATCTTTTACTTTCACCAGCGTTTCTGGGTGAGCAAAAACAGGAAGGCAAAATGCCGCAAAAAAGGGA
ATAAGGGCGACACGGAAATGTTGAATACTCATACTCTTCCTTTTTCAATATTATTGAAGCATTTATCAGG
GTTATTGTCTCATGACCAAAATCCCTTAACGTGAGTTTTCGTTCCACTGAGCGTCAGACCCCGTAGAAAA
GATCAAAGGATCTTC
Features (pLannotate 1.2.2; 45 found; start..end, strand, type, name):
      1..589     +  rep_origin     ori: high-copy-number ColE1/pMB1/pBR322/pUC origin of replication
    772..864     +  CDS            lacI (fragment): lac repressor; lacI; The lac repressor binds to the lac operator to inhibit transcription in E. coli. This inhibition can be relieved by adding lactose or isopropyl-β-D-thiogalactopyranoside (IPTG).
    877..898     +  protein_bind   CAP binding site: CAP binding activates transcription in the presence of cAMP. E. coli catabolite activator protein
    913..943     +  promoter       lac promoter: promoter for the E. coli lac operon
    951..967     +  protein_bind   lac operator: The lac repressor binds to the lac operator to inhibit transcription in E. coli. This inhibition can be relieved by adding lactose or isopropyl-β-D-thiogalactopyranoside (IPTG). lac repressor encoded by lacI
   1012..1030    +  promoter       T3 promoter: promoter for bacteriophage T3 RNA polymerase
   1065..1868    +  misc_feature   HA-L: left homology arm from the adeno-associated virus integration site (AAVS1) within intron 1 of the human PPP1R12C gene
   1875..1900    +  misc_feature   SA: splice acceptor site
   1987..2586    +  CDS            PuroR: puromycin N-acetyltransferase; pac from Streptomyces alboniger; confers resistance to puromycin
   2624..2848    +  polyA_signal   bGH poly(A) signal: bovine growth hormone polyadenylation signal
   2852..2873    +  promoter       SV40 promoter (fragment): SV40 enhancer and early promoter
   2914..2939    +  promoter       tight TRE promoter (fragment): Tet-responsive promoter PTight, consisting of seven tet operator sequences followed by the minimal CMV promoter
   2956..2975    +  promoter       tight TRE promoter (fragment): Tet-responsive promoter PTight, consisting of seven tet operator sequences followed by the minimal CMV promoter
   2993..3011    +  protein_bind   tet operator: tetO; bacterial operator O2 for the tetR and tetA genes tetracycline repressor TetR
   3028..3048    +  promoter       tight TRE promoter (fragment): Tet-responsive promoter PTight, consisting of seven tet operator sequences followed by the minimal CMV promoter
   3058..3083    +  promoter       tight TRE promoter (fragment): Tet-responsive promoter PTight, consisting of seven tet operator sequences followed by the minimal CMV promoter
   3100..3119    +  promoter       tight TRE promoter (fragment): Tet-responsive promoter PTight, consisting of seven tet operator sequences followed by the minimal CMV promoter
   3137..3155    +  protein_bind   tet operator: tetO; bacterial operator O2 for the tetR and tetA genes tetracycline repressor TetR
   3173..3195    +  promoter       PLtetO-1 promoter (fragment): modified phage lambda PL promoter with tet operator sites (Lutz and Bujard, 1997)
   3208..3228    +  promoter       tight TRE promoter (fragment): Tet-responsive promoter PTight, consisting of seven tet operator sequences followed by the minimal CMV promoter
   3265..3471    +  promoter       EF-1α core promoter: core promoter for human elongation factor EF-1α
   3472..4410    +  intron         EF-1α intron A: intron upstream of the start codon of human EF-1α
   4443..4461    +  promoter       T3 promoter: promoter for bacteriophage T3 RNA polymerase
   4552..4929    +  CDS            H2B: human histone H2B; HIST1H2BJ
   4928..4944    -  misc_feature   MCS (fragment): pUC18/19 multiple cloning site
   4954..5670    +  CDS            Citrine: Citrine is a basic (constitutively fluorescent) yellow fluorescent protein published in 2001, derived from Aequorea victoria. It has moderate acid sensitivity.
   5674..5700    +  misc_feature   MCS (fragment): pBluescript multiple cloning site
   5722..5740    -  promoter       T7 promoter: promoter for bacteriophage T7 RNA polymerase
   5750..5789    +  CDS            lacZα (fragment): LacZα fragment of β-galactosidase; lacZ fragment
   5799..5854    +  intron         small t intron (fragment): SV40 (simian virus 40) small t antigen intron
   5854..5991    +  CDS            large T antigen (fragment): large T antigen from SV40 (simian virus 40)
   6014..6135    +  polyA_signal   SV40 poly(A) signal: SV40 polyadenylation signal
   6436..6698    +  promoter       RSV promoter: Rous sarcoma virus enhancer/promoter
   6712..7089    +  CDS            H2B: human histone H2B; HIST1H2BJ
   7108..7815    +  CDS            mCherry: mCherry is a basic (constitutively fluorescent) red fluorescent protein published in 2004, derived from Discosoma sp.. It is reported to be a very rapidly-maturing monomer with low acid sensitivity.
   7831..7914    +  CDS            large T antigen (fragment): large T antigen from SV40 (simian virus 40)
   7937..8018    +  polyA_signal   SV40 poly(A) signal: SV40 polyadenylation signal
   8063..8124    +  promoter       AmpR promoter: bla
   8125..8161    +  CDS            AmpR (fragment): β-lactamase; bla; confers resistance to ampicillin, carbenicillin, and related antibiotics
   8211..9047    +  misc_feature   HA-R: right homology arm from the adeno-associated virus integration site (AAVS1) within intron 1 of the human PPP1R12C gene
   9048..9072    +  CDS            NeoR/KanR (fragment): aminoglycoside phosphotransferase confers resistance to neomycin, kanamycin, and G418 (Geneticin®)
   9093..9143    -  misc_feature   bom (fragment): basis of mobility region from pBR322
   9170..9229    +  promoter       AmpR promoter (fragment): bla
   9322..10182   -  CDS            AmpR: β-lactamase; bla; confers resistance to ampicillin, carbenicillin, and related antibiotics
  10183..10235   -  promoter       AmpR promoter (fragment): bla
