[The description below was written by a language model from this plasmid's Addgene catalogue record and pLannotate feature annotations shown in this document.]
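Description:
pMH012_AAVS1_puro-pA-9xTetO-pEF-H2B-mCitrine-core-pRSV-H2B-mCherry is a 10.3 kb mammalian donor plasmid built on a pAAVS1 donor backbone and designed to place a two-gene fluorescent reporter at the human AAVS1 safe-harbour site in intron 1 of PPP1R12C. In E. coli it replicates from a high-copy ColE1/pUC origin and is selected with ampicillin through a full-length β-lactamase gene. The short lacI, lacZα, NeoR/KanR, AmpR and phage-promoter hits elsewhere in the feature table appear to be small cloning remnants rather than functional parts.

The payload lies between the left and right AAVS1 homology arms. Immediately after the left arm come a splice acceptor, a promoterless puromycin N-acetyltransferase coding sequence and a bGH polyadenylation signal. This gene-trap arrangement means puromycin resistance should depend on splicing from the endogenous PPP1R12C transcript, which favours correctly targeted integrants. Downstream is an array of tet operator sites, described as 9xTetO in the name and annotated as a run of TRE and tetO fragments, which serves as a docking platform for TetR- or rTetR-fused effector proteins. Next to it, the human EF-1α core promoter with intron A drives histone H2B fused to mCitrine, ending in an SV40 poly(A) region. According to the record, a single core chicken HS4 insulator then separates this gene from an RSV promoter driving H2B-mCherry with its own SV40 poly(A). The insulator is not annotated in the feature table, though an unannotated gap sits at the expected position.

The H2B fusions concentrate both signals in the nucleus for single-cell imaging or flow cytometry. The associated study used the reporter to follow how chromatin-mediated silencing, and subsequent reactivation, spreads from the recruitment site across neighbouring genes, and how the insulator affects this.
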