Addgene plasmid #179435: pMH012_AAVS1_puro-pA-9xTetO-pEF-H2B-mCitrine-core-pRSV-H2B-mCherry
Purpose: Dual fluorescent reporter construct with single core HS4 insulator, upstream TRE (Tetracycline Response Element) recruitment site, arms for integration at AAVS1 locus
Depositing lab: Lacra Bintu. Depositing organization: Stanford University. Publication: Dynamic spreading of chromatin-mediated gene silencing and reactivation between neighboring genes in single cells. Lensch S, Herschl MH, Ludwig CH, Sinha J, Hinks MM, Mukund A, Fujimori T, Bintu L. Elife. 2022 Jun 9;11. pii: 75115. doi: 10.7554/eLife.75115. PubMed 35678392.
Backbone
  Vector backbone: pAAVS1 donor
  Vector type: Mammalian Expression
  Selectable markers: Puromycin
Growth in bacteria
  Bacterial resistance: Ampicillin, 100 μg/mL
  Growth temperature: 37°C
  Growth strain: DH5alpha
  Copy number: High Copy
Gene/Insert
  Gene/Insert name: TRE-cit-coreHS4-mch (SC) (alt name: TRE, H2B-mCitrine, core chicken HS4 insulator, H2B-mCherry)
  Species: H. sapiens (human), G. gallus (chicken), Synthetic
  Promoter: pEF alpha, pRSV
  Cloning method: Gibson Cloning
Terms and licenses: Academic/Nonprofit Terms; Industry Terms: Not Available to Industry
Depositor comments: Please visit https://www.biorxiv.org/content/10.1101/2021.11.04.467237v1 for bioRxiv preprint.
How to cite: pMH012_AAVS1_puro-pA-9xTetO-pEF-H2B-mCitrine-core-pRSV-H2B-mCherry was a gift from Lacra Bintu (Addgene plasmid # 179435 ; http://n2t.net/addgene:179435 ; RRID:Addgene_179435)
